>Addgene plasmid #176822 | pEE065 | addgene full sequence | sequence record 349683 | Addgene NGS Result
TAATACGACTCACTATAGGGGAATTGTGAGCGGATAACAATTCCCCTCTAGAAATAATTTTGTTTAACTT
TAAGAAGGAGATATACATATGGCGAACCCTTATGAACGTGGCCCGAACCCGACCGATGCGCTGCTGGAAG
CTCGATCTGGTCCATTCTCTGTGTCTGAAGAAAACGTGTCCCGCCTGGGCGCGAGCGGTTTTGGCGGTGG
GACTATCTATTATCCGCGCGAAAACAACACCTACGGAGCTGTTGCGATCTCTCCGGGTTATACGGGCACC
CAGGCATCCGTGGCGTGGCTTGGCAAACGTATCGCAAGTCACGGGTTCGTAGTCATCACCATCGACACCA
TCACCACGCTGGACCAGCCGGATTCGCGTGCGCGTCAGCTTAACGCGGCACTGGACTATATGATCAATGA
CGCGTCCTCCGCAGTTCGCAGCCGCATCGACAGCTCCCGCCTGGCGGTCATGGGCCATAGCATGGGCGGT
GGTGGCTCTCTGCGTCTGGCGTCTCAGCGTCCGGACCTGAAAGCGGCCATCCCGCTGACCCCGTGGCATC
TCAACAAAAACTGGTCTTCTGTGCGTGTGCCGACTCTGATCATCGGGGCTGATCTGGATACCATCGCGCC
AGTACTGACCCACGCCCGTCCATTCTACAACAGCCTCCCGACGAGCATCAGCAAGGCTTACCTGGAACTG
GACGGTGCTACCCATTTCGCACCGAACATCCCGAACAAAATTATCGGTAAGTACTCTGTTGCTTGGTTGA
AACGCTTTGTTGACAACGATACCCGTTACACCCAGTTCCTGTGCCCGGGCCCTCGTGACGGCCTCTTTGG
TGAAGTTGAAGAATATCGTTCTACCTGTCCATTCCTCGAGCACCACCACCACCACCACTGAGATCCGGCT
GCTAACAAAGCCCGAAAGGAAGCTGAGTTGGCTGCTGCCACCGCTGAGCAATAACTAGCATAACCCCTTG
GGGCCTCTAAACGGGTCTTGAGGGGTTTTTTGCTGAAAGGAGGAACTATATCCGGATTGGCGAATGGG
[124 nt withheld, positions 1049-1172]
C
[91 nt withheld, positions 1174-1264]
A
[49 nt withheld, positions 1266-1314]
CCTTTGACGTTGGAGTCCACGTTCTTT
[37 nt withheld, positions 1342-1378]
ACCCTATCTCGGTCTATTCTTTTGATTTATAAGGGATTTTGCCGATTTCGGCCTATTGGTTAAAAAATGA
GCTGATTTAACAAAAATTTAACGCGAATTTTAACAAAATATTAACGCTTACAATTTAGGTGGCACTTTTC
GGGGAAATGTGCGCGGAACCCCTATTTGTTTATTTTTCTAAATACATTCAAATATGTATCCGCTCATGAG
ACAATAACCCTGATAAATGCTTCAATAATATTGAAAAAGGAAGAGTATGAGTATTCAACATTTCCGTGTC
GCCCTTATTCCCTTTTTTGCGGCATTTTGCCTTCCTGTTTTTGCTCACCCAGAAACGCTGGTGAAAGTAA
AAGATGCTGAAGATCAGTTGGGTGCACGAGTGGGTTACATCGAACTGGATCTCAACAGCGGTAAGATCCT
TGAGAGTTTTCGCCCCGAAGAACGTTTTCCAATGATGAGCACTTTTAAAGTTCTGCTATGTGGCGCGGTA
TTATCCCGTATTGACGCCGGGCAAGAGCAACTCGGTCGCCGCATACACTATTCTCAGAATGACTTGGTTG
AGTACTCACCAGTCACAGAAAAGCATCTTACGGATGGCATGACAGTAAGAGAATTATGCAGTGCTGCCAT
AACCATGAGTGATAACACTGCGGCCAACTTACTTCTGACAACGATCGGAGGACCGAAGGAGCTAACCGCT
TTTTTGCACAACATGGGGGATCATGTAACTCGCCTTGATCGTTGGGAACCGGAGCTGAATGAAGCCATAC
CAAACGACGAGCGTGACACCACGATGCCTGCAGCAATGGCAACAACGTTGCGCAAACTATTAACTGGCGA
ACTACTTACTCTAGCTTCCCGGCAACAATTAATAGACTGGATGGAGGCGGATAAAGTTGCAGGACCACTT
CTGCGCTCGGCCCTTCCGGCTGGCTGGTTTATTGCTGATAAATCTGGAGCCGGTGAGCGTGGGTCTCGCG
GTATCATTGCAGCACTGGGGCCAGATGGTAAGCCCTCCCGTATCGTAGTTATCTACACGACGGGGAGTCA
GGCAACTATGGATGAACGAAATAGACAGATCGCTGAGATAGGTGCCTCACTGATTAAGCATTGGTAACTG
TCAGACCAAGTTTACTCATATATACTTTAGATTGATTTAAAACTTCATTTTTAATTTAAAAGGATCTAGG
TGAAGATCCTTTTTGATAATCTCATGACCAAAATCCCTTAACGTGAGTTTTCGTTCCACTGAGCGTCAGA
CCCCGTAGAAAAGATCAAAGGATCTTCTTGAGATCCTTTTTTTCTGCGCGTAATCTGCTGCTTGCAAACA
AAAAAACCACCGCTACCAGCGGTGGTTTGTTTGCCGGATCAAGAGCTACCAACTCTTTTTCCGAAGGTAA
CTGGCTTCAGCAGAGCGCAGATACCAAATACTGTCCTTCTAGTGTAGCCGTAGTTAGGCCACCACTTCAA
GAACTCTGTAGCACCGCCTACATACCTCGCTCTGCTAATCCTGTTACCAGTGGCTGCTGCCAGTGGCGAT
AAGTCGTGTCTTACCGGGTTGGACTCAAGACGATAGTTACCGGATAAGGCGCAGCGGTCGGGCTGAACGG
GGGGTTCGTGCACACAGCCCAGCTTGGAGCGAACGACCTACACCGAACTGAGATACCTACAGCGTGAGCT
ATGAGAAAGCGCCACGCTTCCCGAAGGGAGAAAGGCGGACAGGTATCCGGTAAGCGGCAGGGTCGGAACA
GGAGAGCGCACGAGGGAGCTTCCAGGGGGAAACGCCTGGTATCTTTATAGTCCTGTCGGGTTTCGCCACC
TCTGACTTGAGCGTCGATTTTTGTGATGCTCGTCAGGGGGGCGGAGCCTATGGAAAAACGCCAGCAACGC
GGCCTTTTTACGGTTCCTGGCCTTTTGCTGGCCTTTTGCTCACATGTTCTTTCCTGCGTTATCCCCTGAT
TCTGTGGATAACCGTATTACCGCCTTTGAGTGAGCTGATACCGCTCGCCGCAGCCGAACGACCGAGCGCA
GCGAGTCAGTGAGCGAGGAAGCGGAAGAGCGCCTGATGCGGTATTTTCTCCTTACGCATCTGTGCGGTAT
TTCACACCGCAATGGTGCACTCTCAGTACAATCTGCTCTGATGCCGCATAGTTAAGCCAGTATACACTCC
GCTATCGCTACGTGACTGGGTCATGGCTGCGCCCCGACACCCGCCAACACCCGCTGACGCGCCCTGACGG
GCTTGTCTGCTCCCGGCATCCGCTTACAGACAAGCTGTGACCGTCTCCGGGAGCTGCATGTGTCAGAGGT
TTTCACCGTCATCACCGAAACGCGCGAGGCAGCTGCGGTAAAGCTCATCAGCGTGGTCGTGAAGCGATTC
ACAGATGTCTGCCTGTTCATCCGCGTCCAGCTCGTTGAGTTTCTCCAGAAGCGTTAATGTCTGGCTTCTG
ATAAAGCGGGCCATGTTAAGGGCGGTTTTTTCCTGTTTGGTCACTGATGCCTCCGTGTAAGGGGGATTTC
TGTTCATGGGGGTAATGATACCGATGAAACGAGAGAGGATGCTCACGATACGGGTTACTGATGATGAACA
TGCCCGGTTACTGGAACGTTGTGAGGGTAAACAACTGGCGGTATGGATGCGGCGGGACCAGAGAAAAATC
ACTCAGGGTCAATGCCAGCGCTTCGTTAATACAGATGTAGGTGTTCCACAGGGTAGCCAGCAGCATCCTG
CGATGCAGATCCGGAACATAATGGTGCAGGGCGCTGACTTCCGCGTTTCCAGACTTTACGAAACACGGAA
ACCGAAGACCATTCATGTTGTTGCTCAGGTCGCAGACGTTTTGCAGCAGCAGTCGCTTCACGTTCGCTCG
CGTATCGGTGATTCATTCTGCTAACCAGTAAGGCAACCCCGCCAGCCTAGCCGGGTCCTCAACGACAGGA
GCACGATCATGCGCACCCGTGGGGCCGCCATGCCGGCGATAATGGCCTGCTTCTCGCCGAAACGTTTGGT
GGCGGGACCAGTGACGAAGGCTTGAGCGAGGGCGTGCAAGATTCCGAATACCGCAAGCGACAGGCCGATC
ATCGTCGCGCTCCAGCGAAAGCGGTCCTCGCCGAAAATGACCCAGAGCGCTGCCGGCACCTGTCCTACGA
GTTGCATGATAAAGAAGACAGTCATAAGTGCGGCGACGATAGTCATGCCCCGCGCCCACCGGAAGGAGCT
GACTGGGTTGAAGGCTCTCAAGGGCATCGGTCGAGATCCCGGTGCCTAATGAGTGAGCTAACTTACATTA
ATTGCGTTGCGCTCACTGCCCGCTTTCCAGTCGGGAAACCTGTCGTGCCAGCTGCATTAATGAATCGGCC
AACGCGCGGGGAGAGGCGGTTTGCGTATTGGGCGCCAGGGTGGTTTTTCTTTTCACCAGTGAGACGGGCA
ACAGCTGATTGCCCTTCACCGCCTGGCCCTGAGAGAGTTGCAGCAAGCGGTCCACGCTGGTTTGCCCCAG
CAGGCGAAAATCCTGTTTGATGGTGGTTAACGGCGGGATATAACATGAGCTGTCTTCGGTATCGTCGTAT
CCCACTACCGAGATATCCGCACCAACGCGCAGCCCGGACTCGGTAATGGCGCGCATTGCGCCCAGCGCCA
TCTGATCGTTGGCAACCAGCATCGCAGTGGGAACGATGCCCTCATTCAGCATTTGCATGGTTTGTTGAAA
ACCGGACATGGCACTCCAGTCGCCTTCCCGTTCCGCTATCGGCTGAATTTGATTGCGAGTGAGATATTTA
TGCCAGCCAGCCAGACGCAGACGCGCCGAGACAGAACTTAATGGGCCCGCTAACAGCGCGATTTGCTGGT
GACCCAATGCGACCAGATGCTCCACGCCCAGTCGCGTACCGTCTTCATGGGAGAAAATAATACTGTTGAT
GGGTGTCTGGTCAGAGACATCAAGAAATAACGCCGGAACATTAGTGCAGGCAGCTTCCACAGCAATGGCA
TCCTGGTCATCCAGCGGATAGTTAATGATCAGCCCACTGACGCGTTGCGCGAGAAGATTGTGCACCGCCG
CTTTACAGGCTTCGACGCCGCTTCGTTCTACCATCGACACCACCACGCTGGCACCCAGTTGATCGGCGCG
AGATTTAATCGCCGCGACAATTTGCGACGGCGCGTGCAGGGCCAGACTGGAGGTGGCAACGCCAATCAGC
AACGACTGTTTGCCCGCCAGTTGTTGTGCCACGCGGTTGGGAATGTAATTCAGCTCCGCCATCGCCGCTT
CCACTTTTTCCCGCGTTTTCGCAGAAACGTGGCTGGCCTGGTTCACCACGCGGGAAACGGTCTGATAAGA
GACACCGGCATACTCTGCGACATCGTATAACGTTACTGGTTTCACATTCACCACCCTGAATTGACTCTCT
TCCGGGCGCTATCATGCCATACCGCGAAAGGTTTTGCGCCATTCGATGGTGTCCGGGATCTCGACGCTCT
CCCTTATGCGACTCCTGCATTAGGAAGCAGCCCAGTAGTAGGTTGAGGCCGTTGAGCACCGCCGCCGCAA
GGAATGGTGCATGCAAGGAGATGGCGCCCAACAGTCCCCCGGCCACGGGGCCTGCCACCATACCCACGCC
GAAACAAGCGCTCATGAGCCCGAAGTGGCGAGCCCGATCTTCCCCATCGGTGATGTCGGCGATATAGGCG
CCAGCAACCGCACCTGTGGCGCCGGTGATGCCGGCCACGATGCGTCCGGCGTAGAGGATCGAGATCTCGA
TCCCGCGAAAT
Features (pLannotate 1.2.2; 19 found; start..end, strand, type, name):
      1..19      +  promoter       T7 promoter: promoter for bacteriophage T7 RNA polymerase
     20..44      +  protein_bind   lac operator: The lac repressor binds to the lac operator to inhibit transcription in E. coli. This inhibition can be relieved by adding lactose or isopropyl-β-D-thiogalactopyranoside (IPTG). lac repressor encoded by lacI
     59..81      +  RBS            RBS: efficient ribosome binding site from bacteriophage T7 gene 10 (Olins and Rangwala, 1989)
     92..814     +  CDS            PETH_UNKP (fragment): Experimental evidence at protein level: Swiss-Prot protein existence level 1. Cutinase that degrades cutin fibers prepared from tomato peels and hydrolyzes various fatty acid monoesters with acyl chain lengths of 2 to 18, with a preference for short-chain substrates (C4 substrate at most). Cannot hydrolyze olive oil (PubMed:22194294). Is also able to degrade polyethylene terephthalate (PET), the most abundant polyester plastic in the world (PubMed:22194294, PubMed:32269349). Can also depolymerize poly(epsilon-caprolactone) (PCL), a synthetic aliphatic biodegradable polyester (PubMed:22194294).
    881..898     +  CDS            9xHis (fragment): 9xHis affinity tag
    908..957     +  CDS            SET1 (fragment): solubility-enhancement tag derived from T7 phage gene 10B
    965..1012    +  terminator     T7 terminator: transcription terminator for bacteriophage T7 RNA polymerase
   1049..1477    +  rep_origin     f1 ori (sequence partly withheld): f1 bacteriophage origin of replication; arrow indicates direction of (+) strand synthesis
   1530..1634    +  promoter       AmpR promoter: bla
   1635..2495    +  CDS            AmpR: β-lactamase; bla; confers resistance to ampicillin, carbenicillin, and related antibiotics
   2666..3254    +  rep_origin     ori: high-copy-number ColE1/pMB1/pBR322/pUC origin of replication
   3440..3579    -  misc_feature   bom: basis of mobility region from pBR322
   3681..3872    -  CDS            rop: Rop protein, which maintains plasmids at low copy number; rop
   3889..4269    +  CDS            YPB1_ECOLX: Protein predicted: Swiss-Prot protein existence level 4. From Escherichia coli.
   4341..4632    -  CDS            TcR (fragment): tetracycline efflux protein; tet; confers resistance to tetracycline
   4647..4668    -  protein_bind   CAP binding site: CAP binding activates transcription in the presence of cAMP. E. coli catabolite activator protein
   4681..5763    -  CDS            lacI: lac repressor; lacI; The lac repressor binds to the lac operator to inhibit transcription in E. coli. This inhibition can be relieved by adding lactose or isopropyl-β-D-thiogalactopyranoside (IPTG).
   5764..5841    -  promoter       lacI promoter: lacI
   5849..6128    -  CDS            TcR (fragment): tetracycline efflux protein; tet; confers resistance to tetracycline
