[The description below was written by a language model from this plasmid's Addgene catalogue record and pLannotate feature annotations shown in this document.]
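Description:
pEE065 is a bacterial expression plasmid built on the pET21b(+) backbone that carries a codon-optimized gene for a putative thermophilic poly(ethylene terephthalate) hydrolase from Thermobifida fusca, designated 704 and also known as TfCut1. The roughly 783 bp insert was placed between the NdeI and XhoI sites. The sequenced plasmid is 6,149 nt. Automated annotation matches the coding region to a characterized cutinase/PET hydrolase family member known to act on cutin, short-chain fatty acid esters, PET and polycaprolactone, which fits the stated purpose.

Expression is driven by a T7 promoter followed by a lac operator and the strong ribosome binding site from T7 gene 10, with a T7 terminator downstream. The plasmid also carries lacI with its own promoter, so transcription is repressed until relieved by IPTG or lactose, and it requires a host that supplies T7 RNA polymerase. The enzyme is fused at its C terminus to the backbone-encoded 6xHis tag. The annotation tool labels this as a fragment of a 9xHis tag, and its short "SET1" hit just before the terminator is probably a match to residual vector sequence rather than a functional solubility tag.

The plasmid is propagated in E. coli through a ColE1/pMB1-type origin. The catalogue lists it as high copy, although the bom and rop elements from pBR322 are present. Selection is by ampicillin resistance from β-lactamase, and the tetracycline resistance fragments are nonfunctional remnants. An f1 origin allows single-stranded DNA production. The construct is meant for recombinant production and affinity purification of the enzyme, as part of a survey of thermotolerant PET hydrolase scaffolds from natural diversity.
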