Addgene plasmid #176822: pEE065
Purpose: Encodes codon optimized putative thermophilic PET hydrolase enzyme for bacterial expression
Depositing lab: Gregg Beckham. Depositing organization: National Laboratory of the Rockies (NLR). Publication: Sourcing thermotolerant poly(ethylene terephthalate) hydrolase scaffolds from natural diversity. Erickson E, Gado JE, Avilan L, Bratti F, Brizendine RK, Cox PA, Gill R, Graham R, Kim DJ, Konig G, Michener WE, Poudel S, Ramirez KJ, Shakespeare TJ, Zahn M, Boyd ES, Payne CM, DuBois JL, Pickford AR, Beckham GT, McGeehan JE. Nat Commun. 2022 Dec 21;13(1):7850. doi: 10.1038/s41467-022-35237-x. PubMed 36543766.
Backbone
  Vector backbone: pET21b(+)
  Backbone manufacturer: EMD Biosciences
  Backbone size w/o insert (bp): 5366
  Vector type: Bacterial Expression
Growth in bacteria
  Bacterial resistance: Ampicillin, 100 μg/mL
  Growth temperature: 37°C
  Growth strain: DH5alpha
  Copy number: High Copy
Gene/Insert
  Gene/Insert name: 704 (alt names: TfCut1; Thermobifida fusca CBY05529.1)
  Species: Thermobifida fusca
  Insert size (bp): 783
  Promoter: T7
  Tag / fusion protein: 6xHis (C terminal on backbone)
  Cloning method: Restriction Enzyme; 5′ cloning site NdeI (unknown if destroyed); 3′ cloning site XhoI (unknown if destroyed)
  Sequencing primers: 5′ T7 For; 3′ T7 Rev
Terms and licenses: Academic/Nonprofit Terms; Industry Terms: Not Available to Industry
Depositor comments: Accession Number CBY05529.1
How to cite: pEE065 was a gift from Gregg Beckham (Addgene plasmid # 176822 ; http://n2t.net/addgene:176822 ; RRID:Addgene_176822)
