>Addgene plasmid #176822 | pEE065 | depositor partial sequence | sequence record 342699 | Insert (including NdeI and XhoI sites)
CATATGGCGAACCCTTATGAACGTGGCCCGAACCCGACCGATGCGCTGCTGGAAGCTCGATCTGGTCCAT
TCTCTGTGTCTGAAGAAAACGTGTCCCGCCTGGGCGCGAGCGGTTTTGGCGGTGGGACTATCTATTATCC
GCGCGAAAACAACACCTACGGAGCTGTTGCGATCTCTCCGGGTTATACGGGCACCCAGGCATCCGTGGCG
TGGCTTGGCAAACGTATCGCAAGTCACGGGTTCGTAGTCATCACCATCGACACCATCACCACGCTGGACC
AGCCGGATTCGCGTGCGCGTCAGCTTAACGCGGCACTGGACTATATGATCAATGACGCGTCCTCCGCAGT
TCGCAGCCGCATCGACAGCTCCCGCCTGGCGGTCATGGGCCATAGCATGGGCGGTGGTGGCTCTCTGCGT
CTGGCGTCTCAGCGTCCGGACCTGAAAGCGGCCATCCCGCTGACCCCGTGGCATCTCAACAAAAACTGGT
CTTCTGTGCGTGTGCCGACTCTGATCATCGGGGCTGATCTGGATACCATCGCGCCAGTACTGACCCACGC
CCGTCCATTCTACAACAGCCTCCCGACGAGCATCAGCAAGGCTTACCTGGAACTGGACGGTGCTACCCAT
TTCGCACCGAACATCCCGAACAAAATTATCGGTAAGTACTCTGTTGCTTGGTTGAAACGCTTTGTTGACA
ACGATACCCGTTACACCCAGTTCCTGTGCCCGGGCCCTCGTGACGGCCTCTTTGGTGAAGTTGAAGAATA
TCGTTCTACCTGTCCATTCCTCGAG
